Addgene plasmid #120838: pLenti6.3/NS4A-2K
Purpose: Lentiviral expression of ZIKV protein
Depositing lab: Jan Rehwinkel. Depositing organization: University of Oxford.
Backbone
  Vector backbone: pLenti6.3
  Backbone manufacturer: Invitrogen
  Backbone size w/o insert (bp): 7735
  Vector type: Lentiviral
Growth in bacteria
  Bacterial resistance: Ampicillin, 100 μg/mL
  Growth temperature: 37°C
  Growth strain: NEB Stable
  Copy number: High Copy
Gene/Insert
  Gene/Insert name: NS4A-2K ZIKV
  Promoter: CMV
  Tag / fusion protein: V5 (C terminal on backbone)
  Cloning method: Gateway Cloning
Terms and licenses: Academic/Nonprofit Terms; Industry Terms: Not Available to Industry
How to cite: pLenti6.3/NS4A-2K was a gift from Jan Rehwinkel (Addgene plasmid # 120838 ; http://n2t.net/addgene:120838 ; RRID:Addgene_120838)
