[The description below was written by a language model from this plasmid's Addgene catalogue record and pLannotate feature annotations shown in this document.]
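Description:
pLenti6.3/NS4A-2K is a lentiviral expression plasmid built on the Invitrogen pLenti6.3 backbone for delivering a Zika virus (ZIKV) protein into mammalian cells. It is maintained in E. coli through a high-copy ColE1/pUC-type origin with ampicillin resistance (AmpR), and it also carries an f1 origin and an SV40 origin. The two sequence records, one from the depositor and one from repository sequencing, are both 8,188 nt and list the same 34 features in the same order. They differ only in where the circular sequence is numbered from.

The transfer cassette is a third-generation, self-inactivating design. An RSV promoter fused to a truncated HIV-1 5' LTR drives production of the genomic RNA. This is followed by the Ψ packaging signal with a partial gag sequence, the RRE for Rev-dependent nuclear export, and the cPPT/CTS, and the cassette ends in a ΔU3 3' LTR with an SV40 polyadenylation signal downstream.

Inside it, the CMV enhancer/promoter drives the insert, which was introduced by Gateway cloning and is flanked by attB1 and attB2 sites. Two short tet-operator-like matches lie directly after the promoter, but the record does not describe inducible regulation. The insert is annotated as a roughly 490 bp fragment of the ZIKV polyprotein. The NS5 text in that annotation is generic polyprotein entry text, and the catalogue identifies the segment as NS4A plus the 2K peptide. A backbone-encoded V5 epitope downstream of attB2 provides a C-terminal tag for detection, and a WPRE enhances transcript expression. A separate SV40 promoter (with a bacterial EM7 promoter) drives blasticidin S deaminase, so transduced cells can be selected with blasticidin. The stated purpose is lentiviral expression of this ZIKV protein.
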