Features (pLannotate 1.2.2; 34 found; start..end, strand, type, name):
      3..229     +  promoter       RSV promoter: Rous sarcoma virus enhancer/promoter
    230..410     +  LTR            5' LTR (truncated): truncated 5' long terminal repeat (LTR) from HIV-1
    457..582     +  misc_feature   HIV-1 Ψ: packaging signal of human immunodeficiency virus type 1
    566..929     +  CDS            HIV-1 gag (fragment): gag protein from human immunodeficiency virus 1; gag
   1075..1308    +  misc_feature   RRE: The Rev response element (RRE) of HIV-1 allows for Rev-dependent mRNA export from the nucleus to the cytoplasm.
   1685..1785    +  CDS            Rev (fragment): human immunodeficiency virus 1 (HIV-1) Rev protein; rev; enhances nuclear export of unspliced and incompletely spliced viral mRNAs
   1804..1921    +  misc_feature   cPPT/CTS: central polypurine tract and central termination sequence of HIV-1
   1945..2246    +  enhancer       CMV enhancer: human cytomegalovirus immediate early enhancer
   2247..2450    +  promoter       CMV promoter: human cytomegalovirus (CMV) immediate early promoter
   2452..2471    +  promoter       PLtetO-1 promoter (fragment): modified phage lambda PL promoter with tet operator sites (Lutz and Bujard, 1997)
   2473..2492    +  promoter       PLtetO-1 promoter (fragment): modified phage lambda PL promoter with tet operator sites (Lutz and Bujard, 1997)
   2532..2556    +  protein_bind   attB1: mutant version of attB; recombination site for the Gateway® BP reaction BP Clonase™
   2547..3035    +  CDS            POLG_ZIKVF (fragment): Experimental evidence at protein level: Swiss-Prot protein existence level 1. [RNA-directed RNA polymerase NS5]: Replicates the viral (+) and (-) RNA genome, and performs the capping of genomes in the cytoplasm (PubMed:30951555). Methylates viral RNA cap at guanine N-7 and ribose 2'-O positions. Once sufficient NS5 is expressed, binds to the cap-proximal structure and inhibits further translation of the viral genome (By similarity). Besides its role in RNA genome replication, also prevents the establishment of a cellular antiviral state by blocking the interferon-alpha/beta (IFN-alpha/beta) si
   3049..3073    -  protein_bind   attB2: mutant version of attB; recombination site for the Gateway® BP reaction BP Clonase™
   3126..3167    +  CDS            V5 tag: epitope tag from simian virus 5
   3191..3779    +  misc_feature   WPRE: woodchuck hepatitis virus posttranscriptional regulatory element
   3794..4110    +  promoter       SV40 promoter: SV40 enhancer and early promoter
   4158..4205    +  promoter       EM7 promoter: synthetic bacterial promoter&nbsp
   4224..4622    +  CDS            BSD: blasticidin S deaminase; Aspergillus terreus BSD; confers resistance to blasticidin
   4639..4707    +  CDS            nef (fragment): NEF_HV1Z2 - Experimental evidence at protein level: Swiss-Prot protein existence level 1. Extracellular Nef protein targets CD4(+) T-lymphocytes for apoptosis by interacting with CXCR4 surface receptors. From Human immunodeficiency virus type 1 group M subtype D (isolate Z2/CDC-Z34) (HIV-1).
   4709..4942    +  LTR            3' LTR (ΔU3): self-inactivating 3' long terminal repeat (LTR) from HIV-1
   5014..5135    +  polyA_signal   SV40 poly(A) signal: SV40 polyadenylation signal
   5175..5310    +  rep_origin     SV40 ori: SV40 origin of replication
   5331..5349    -  promoter       T7 promoter: promoter for bacteriophage T7 RNA polymerase
   5357..5512    +  CDS            lacZα (fragment): LacZα fragment of β-galactosidase; lacZ fragment
   5517..5945    +  rep_origin     f1 ori (sequence partly withheld): f1 bacteriophage origin of replication; arrow indicates direction of (+) strand synthesis
   5998..6102    +  promoter       AmpR promoter: bla
   6103..6963    +  CDS            AmpR: β-lactamase; bla; confers resistance to ampicillin, carbenicillin, and related antibiotics
   7134..7722    +  rep_origin     ori: high-copy-number ColE1/pMB1/pBR322/pUC origin of replication
   7905..7997    +  CDS            lacI (fragment): lac repressor; lacI; The lac repressor binds to the lac operator to inhibit transcription in E. coli. This inhibition can be relieved by adding lactose or isopropyl-β-D-thiogalactopyranoside (IPTG).
   8010..8031    +  protein_bind   CAP binding site: CAP binding activates transcription in the presence of cAMP. E. coli catabolite activator protein
   8046..8076    +  promoter       lac promoter: promoter for the E. coli lac operon
   8084..8100    +  protein_bind   lac operator: The lac repressor binds to the lac operator to inhibit transcription in E. coli. This inhibition can be relieved by adding lactose or isopropyl-β-D-thiogalactopyranoside (IPTG). lac repressor encoded by lacI
   8145..8163    +  promoter       T3 promoter: promoter for bacteriophage T3 RNA polymerase
>Addgene plasmid #120838 | pLenti6.3/NS4A-2K | depositor full sequence | sequence record 229575 | pLenti6.3/NS4A-2K sequence 8188 bps
AATGTAGTCTTATGCAATACTCTTGTAGTCTTGCAACATGGTAACGATGAGTTAGCAACATGCCTTACAA
GGAGAGAAAAAGCACCGTGCATGCCGATTGGTGGAAGTAAGGTGGTACGATCGTGCCTTATTAGGAAGGC
AACAGACGGGTCTGACATGGATTGGACGAACCACTGAATTGCCGCATTGCAGAGATATTGTATTTAAGTG
CCTAGCTCGATACATAAACGGGTCTCTCTGGTTAGACCAGATCTGAGCCTGGGAGCTCTCTGGCTAACTA
GGGAACCCACTGCTTAAGCCTCAATAAAGCTTGCCTTGAGTGCTTCAAGTAGTGTGTGCCCGTCTGTTGT
GTGACTCTGGTAACTAGAGATCCCTCAGACCCTTTTAGTCAGTGTGGAAAATCTCTAGCAGTGGCGCCCG
AACAGGGACTTGAAAGCGAAAGGGAAACCAGAGGAGCTCTCTCGACGCAGGACTCGGCTTGCTGAAGCGC
GCACGGCAAGAGGCGAGGGGCGGCGACTGGTGAGTACGCCAAAAATTTTGACTAGCGGAGGCTAGAAGGA
GAGAGATGGGTGCGAGAGCGTCAGTATTAAGCGGGGGAGAATTAGATCGCGATGGGAAAAAATTCGGTTA
AGGCCAGGGGGAAAGAAAAAATATAAATTAAAACATATAGTATGGGCAAGCAGGGAGCTAGAACGATTCG
CAGTTAATCCTGGCCTGTTAGAAACATCAGAAGGCTGTAGACAAATACTGGGACAGCTACAACCATCCCT
TCAGACAGGATCAGAAGAACTTAGATCATTATATAATACAGTAGCAACCCTCTATTGTGTGCATCAAAGG
ATAGAGATAAAAGACACCAAGGAAGCTTTAGACAAGATAGAGGAAGAGCAAAACAAAAGTAAGACCACCG
CACAGCAAGCGGCCGCTGATCTTCAGACCTGGAGGAGGAGATATGAGGGACAATTGGAGAAGTGAATTAT
ATAAATATAAAGTAGTAAAAATTGAACCATTAGGAGTAGCACCCACCAAGGCAAAGAGAAGAGTGGTGCA
GAGAGAAAAAAGAGCAGTGGGAATAGGAGCTTTGTTCCTTGGGTTCTTGGGAGCAGCAGGAAGCACTATG
GGCGCAGCGTCAATGACGCTGACGGTACAGGCCAGACAATTATTGTCTGGTATAGTGCAGCAGCAGAACA
ATTTGCTGAGGGCTATTGAGGCGCAACAGCATCTGTTGCAACTCACAGTCTGGGGCATCAAGCAGCTCCA
GGCAAGAATCCTGGCTGTGGAAAGATACCTAAAGGATCAACAGCTCCTGGGGATTTGGGGTTGCTCTGGA
AAACTCATTTGCACCACTGCTGTGCCTTGGAATGCTAGTTGGAGTAATAAATCTCTGGAACAGATTTGGA
ATCACACGACCTGGATGGAGTGGGACAGAGAAATTAACAATTACACAAGCTTAATACACTCCTTAATTGA
AGAATCGCAAAACCAGCAAGAAAAGAATGAACAAGAATTATTGGAATTAGATAAATGGGCAAGTTTGTGG
AATTGGTTTAACATAACAAATTGGCTGTGGTATATAAAATTATTCATAATGATAGTAGGAGGCTTGGTAG
GTTTAAGAATAGTTTTTGCTGTACTTTCTATAGTGAATAGAGTTAGGCAGGGATATTCACCATTATCGTT
TCAGACCCACCTCCCAACCCCGAGGGGACCCGACAGGCCCGAAGGAATAGAAGAAGAAGGTGGAGAGAGA
GACAGAGACAGATCCATTCGATTAGTGAACGGATCTCGACGGTATCGGTTAACTTTTAAAAGAAAAGGGG
GGATTGGGGGGTACAGTGCAGGGGAAAGAATAGTAGACATAATAGCAACAGACATACAAACTAAAGAATT
ACAAAAACAAATTACAAAAATTCAAAATTTTATCGATAAGCTTGGGAGTTCCGCTTACATAACTTACGGT
AAATGGCCCGCCTGGCTGACCGCCCAACGACCCCCGCCCATTGACGTCAATAATGACGTATGTTCCCATA
GTAACGCCAATAGGGACTTTCCATTGACGTCAATGGGTGGAGTATTTACGGTAAACTGCCCACTTGGCAG
TACATCAAGTGTATCATATGCCAAGTACGCCCCCTATTGACGTCAATGACGGTAAATGGCCCGCCTGGCA
TTATGCCCAGTACATGACCTTATGGGACTTTCCTACTTGGCAGTACATCTACGTATTAGTCATCGCTATT
ACCATGGTGATGCGGTTTTGGCAGTACATCAATGGGCGTGGATAGCGGTTTGACTCACGGGGATTTCCAA
GTCTCCACCCCATTGACGTCAATGGGAGTTTGTTTTGGCACCAAAATCAACGGGACTTTCCAAAATGTCG
TAACAACTCCGCCCCATTGACGCAAATGGGCGGTAGGCGTGTACGGTGGGAGGTCTATATAAGCAGAGCT
CTCCCTATCAGTGATAGAGATCTCCCTATCAGTGATAGAGATCGTCGACTAGTCCAGTGTGGTGGAATTC
TGCAGATATCAACAAGTTTGTACAAAAAAGCAGGCTCCGAATTCGCCCTTAGGAGGACAGCTATGGGAGC
GGCTTTTGGAGTGATGGAAGCCCTGGGAACACTGCCAGGACACATGACAGAGAGATTCCAGGAAGCCATT
GACAACCTCGCTGTGCTCATGCGGGCAGAGACTGGAAGCAGGCCTTACAAAGCCGCGGCGGCCCAATTGC
CGGAGACCCTAGAGACCATTATGCTTTTGGGGTTGCTGGGAACAGTCTCGCTGGGAATCTTTTTCGTCTT
GATGAGGAACAAGGGCATAGGGAAGATGGGCTTTGGAATGGTGACTCTTGGGGCCAGCGCATGGCTCATG
TGGCTCTCGGAAATTGAGCCAGCCAGAATTGCATGTGTCCTCATTGTTGTGTTCCTATTGCTGGTGGTGC
TCATACCTGAGCCAGAAAAGCAAAGATCTCCCCAGGACAACCAAATGGCAATCATCATCATGGTAGCAGT
AGGTCTTCTGGGCTTGATTACCGCCAAGGGCGAATTCGACCCAGCTTTCTTGTACAAAGTGGTTGATATC
CAGCACAGTGGCGGCCGCTCGAGTCTAGAGGGGCCGCGGTTCGAAGGTAAGCCTATCCCTAACCCTCTCC
TCGGTCTCGATTCTACGCGTACCGGTTAGTAATGATCGACAATCAACCTCTGGATTACAAAATTTGTGAA
AGATTGACTGGTATTCTTAACTATGTTGCTCCTTTTACGCTATGTGGATACGCTGCTTTAATGCCTTTGT
ATCATGCTATTGCTTCCCGTATGGCTTTCATTTTCTCCTCCTTGTATAAATCCTGGTTGCTGTCTCTTTA
TGAGGAGTTGTGGCCCGTTGTCAGGCAACGTGGCGTGGTGTGCACTGTGTTTGCTGACGCAACCCCCACT
GGTTGGGGCATTGCCACCACCTGTCAGCTCCTTTCCGGGACTTTCGCTTTCCCCCTCCCTATTGCCACGG
CGGAACTCATCGCCGCCTGCCTTGCCCGCTGCTGGACAGGGGCTCGGCTGTTGGGCACTGACAATTCCGT
GGTGTTGTCGGGGAAGCTGACGTCCTTTCCATGGCTGCTCGCCTGTGTTGCCACCTGGATTCTGCGCGGG
ACGTCCTTCTGCTACGTCCCTTCGGCCCTCAATCCAGCGGACCTTCCTTCCCGCGGCCTGCTGCCGGCTC
TGCGGCCTCTTCCGCGTCTTCGCCTTCGCCCTCAGACGAGTCGGATCTCCCTTTGGGCCGCCTCCCCGCC
TGGCGATGGTACCGGTGTGGAAAGTCCCCAGGCTCCCCAGCAGGCAGAAGTATGCAAAGCATGCATCTCA
ATTAGTCAGCAACCAGGTGTGGAAAGTCCCCAGGCTCCCCAGCAGGCAGAAGTATGCAAAGCATGCATCT
CAATTAGTCAGCAACCATAGTCCCGCCCCTAACTCCGCCCATCCCGCCCCTAACTCCGCCCAGTTCCGCC
CATTCTCCGCCCCATGGCTGACTAATTTTTTTTATTTATGCAGAGGCCGAGGCCGCCTCTGCCTCTGAGC
TATTCCAGAAGTAGTGAGGAGGCTTTTTTGGAGGCCTAGGCTTTTGCAAAAAGCTCCCGGGAGCTTGTAT
ATCCATTTTCGGATCTGATCAGCACGTGTTGACAATTAATCATCGGCATAGTATATCGGCATAGTATAAT
ACGACAAGGTGAGGAACTAAACCATGGCCAAGCCTTTGTCTCAAGAAGAATCCACCCTCATTGAAAGAGC
AACGGCTACAATCAACAGCATCCCCATCTCTGAAGACTACAGCGTCGCCAGCGCAGCTCTCTCTAGCGAC
GGCCGCATCTTCACTGGTGTCAATGTATATCATTTTACTGGGGGACCTTGTGCAGAACTCGTGGTGCTGG
GCACTGCTGCTGCTGCGGCAGCTGGCAACCTGACTTGTATCGTCGCGATCGGAAATGAGAACAGGGGCAT
CTTGAGCCCCTGCGGACGGTGCCGACAGGTGCTTCTCGATCTGCATCCTGGGATCAAAGCCATAGTGAAG
GACAGTGATGGACAGCCGACGGCAGTTGGGATTCGTGAATTGCTGCCCTCTGGTTATGTGTGGGAGGGCT
AAGCACAATTCGAGCTCGGTACCTTTAAGACCAATGACTTACAAGGCAGCTGTAGATCTTAGCCACTTTT
TAAAAGAAAAGGGGGGACTGGAAGGGCTAATTCACTCCCAACGAAGACAAGATCTGCTTTTTGCTTGTAC
TGGGTCTCTCTGGTTAGACCAGATCTGAGCCTGGGAGCTCTCTGGCTAACTAGGGAACCCACTGCTTAAG
CCTCAATAAAGCTTGCCTTGAGTGCTTCAAGTAGTGTGTGCCCGTCTGTTGTGTGACTCTGGTAACTAGA
GATCCCTCAGACCCTTTTAGTCAGTGTGGAAAATCTCTAGCAGTAGTAGTTCATGTCATCTTATTATTCA
GTATTTATAACTTGCAAAGAAATGAATATCAGAGAGTGAGAGGAACTTGTTTATTGCAGCTTATAATGGT
TACAAATAAAGCAATAGCATCACAAATTTCACAAATAAAGCATTTTTTTCACTGCATTCTAGTTGTGGTT
TGTCCAAACTCATCAATGTATCTTATCATGTCTGGCTCTAGCTATCCCGCCCCTAACTCCGCCCATCCCG
CCCCTAACTCCGCCCAGTTCCGCCCATTCTCCGCCCCATGGCTGACTAATTTTTTTTATTTATGCAGAGG
CCGAGGCCGCCTCGGCCTCTGAGCTATTCCAGAAGTAGTGAGGAGGCTTTTTTGGAGGCCTAGGGACGTA
CCCAATTCGCCCTATAGTGAGTCGTATTACGCGCGCTCACTGGCCGTCGTTTTACAACGTCGTGACTGGG
AAAACCCTGGCGTTACCCAACTTAATCGCCTTGCAGCACATCCCCCTTTCGCCAGCTGGCGTAATAGCGA
AGAGGCCCGCACCGATCGCCCTTCCCAACAGTTGCGCAGCCTGAATGGCGAATGGG
[124 nt withheld, positions 5517-5640]
C
[91 nt withheld, positions 5642-5732]
A
[49 nt withheld, positions 5734-5782]
CCTTTGACGTTGGAGTCCACGTTCTTT
[37 nt withheld, positions 5810-5846]
ACCCTATCTCGGTCTATTCTTTTGATTTATAAGGGATTTTGCCGATTTCGGCCTATTGGTTAAAAAATGA
GCTGATTTAACAAAAATTTAACGCGAATTTTAACAAAATATTAACGCTTACAATTTAGGTGGCACTTTTC
GGGGAAATGTGCGCGGAACCCCTATTTGTTTATTTTTCTAAATACATTCAAATATGTATCCGCTCATGAG
ACAATAACCCTGATAAATGCTTCAATAATATTGAAAAAGGAAGAGTATGAGTATTCAACATTTCCGTGTC
GCCCTTATTCCCTTTTTTGCGGCATTTTGCCTTCCTGTTTTTGCTCACCCAGAAACGCTGGTGAAAGTAA
AAGATGCTGAAGATCAGTTGGGTGCACGAGTGGGTTACATCGAACTGGATCTCAACAGCGGTAAGATCCT
TGAGAGTTTTCGCCCCGAAGAACGTTTTCCAATGATGAGCACTTTTAAAGTTCTGCTATGTGGCGCGGTA
TTATCCCGTATTGACGCCGGGCAAGAGCAACTCGGTCGCCGCATACACTATTCTCAGAATGACTTGGTTG
AGTACTCACCAGTCACAGAAAAGCATCTTACGGATGGCATGACAGTAAGAGAATTATGCAGTGCTGCCAT
AACCATGAGTGATAACACTGCGGCCAACTTACTTCTGACAACGATCGGAGGACCGAAGGAGCTAACCGCT
TTTTTGCACAACATGGGGGATCATGTAACTCGCCTTGATCGTTGGGAACCGGAGCTGAATGAAGCCATAC
CAAACGACGAGCGTGACACCACGATGCCTGTAGCAATGGCAACAACGTTGCGCAAACTATTAACTGGCGA
ACTACTTACTCTAGCTTCCCGGCAACAATTAATAGACTGGATGGAGGCGGATAAAGTTGCAGGACCACTT
CTGCGCTCGGCCCTTCCGGCTGGCTGGTTTATTGCTGATAAATCTGGAGCCGGTGAGCGTGGGTCTCGCG
GTATCATTGCAGCACTGGGGCCAGATGGTAAGCCCTCCCGTATCGTAGTTATCTACACGACGGGGAGTCA
GGCAACTATGGATGAACGAAATAGACAGATCGCTGAGATAGGTGCCTCACTGATTAAGCATTGGTAACTG
TCAGACCAAGTTTACTCATATATACTTTAGATTGATTTAAAACTTCATTTTTAATTTAAAAGGATCTAGG
TGAAGATCCTTTTTGATAATCTCATGACCAAAATCCCTTAACGTGAGTTTTCGTTCCACTGAGCGTCAGA
CCCCGTAGAAAAGATCAAAGGATCTTCTTGAGATCCTTTTTTTCTGCGCGTAATCTGCTGCTTGCAAACA
AAAAAACCACCGCTACCAGCGGTGGTTTGTTTGCCGGATCAAGAGCTACCAACTCTTTTTCCGAAGGTAA
CTGGCTTCAGCAGAGCGCAGATACCAAATACTGTTCTTCTAGTGTAGCCGTAGTTAGGCCACCACTTCAA
GAACTCTGTAGCACCGCCTACATACCTCGCTCTGCTAATCCTGTTACCAGTGGCTGCTGCCAGTGGCGAT
AAGTCGTGTCTTACCGGGTTGGACTCAAGACGATAGTTACCGGATAAGGCGCAGCGGTCGGGCTGAACGG
GGGGTTCGTGCACACAGCCCAGCTTGGAGCGAACGACCTACACCGAACTGAGATACCTACAGCGTGAGCT
ATGAGAAAGCGCCACGCTTCCCGAAGGGAGAAAGGCGGACAGGTATCCGGTAAGCGGCAGGGTCGGAACA
GGAGAGCGCACGAGGGAGCTTCCAGGGGGAAACGCCTGGTATCTTTATAGTCCTGTCGGGTTTCGCCACC
TCTGACTTGAGCGTCGATTTTTGTGATGCTCGTCAGGGGGGCGGAGCCTATGGAAAAACGCCAGCAACGC
GGCCTTTTTACGGTTCCTGGCCTTTTGCTGGCCTTTTGCTCACATGTTCTTTCCTGCGTTATCCCCTGAT
TCTGTGGATAACCGTATTACCGCCTTTGAGTGAGCTGATACCGCTCGCCGCAGCCGAACGACCGAGCGCA
GCGAGTCAGTGAGCGAGGAAGCGGAAGAGCGCCCAATACGCAAACCGCCTCTCCCCGCGCGTTGGCCGAT
TCATTAATGCAGCTGGCACGACAGGTTTCCCGACTGGAAAGCGGGCAGTGAGCGCAACGCAATTAATGTG
AGTTAGCTCACTCATTAGGCACCCCAGGCTTTACACTTTATGCTTCCGGCTCGTATGTTGTGTGGAATTG
TGAGCGGATAACAATTTCACACAGGAAACAGCTATGACCATGATTACGCCAAGCGCGCAATTAACCCTCA
CTAAAGGGAACAAAAGCTGGAGCTGCAAGCTT
