Features (pLannotate 1.2.2; 34 found; start..end, strand, type, name):
      3..304     +  enhancer       CMV enhancer: human cytomegalovirus immediate early enhancer
    305..508     +  promoter       CMV promoter: human cytomegalovirus (CMV) immediate early promoter
    510..529     +  promoter       PLtetO-1 promoter (fragment): modified phage lambda PL promoter with tet operator sites (Lutz and Bujard, 1997)
    531..550     +  promoter       PLtetO-1 promoter (fragment): modified phage lambda PL promoter with tet operator sites (Lutz and Bujard, 1997)
    590..614     +  protein_bind   attB1: mutant version of attB; recombination site for the Gateway® BP reaction BP Clonase™
    605..1093    +  CDS            POLG_ZIKVF (fragment): Experimental evidence at protein level: Swiss-Prot protein existence level 1. [RNA-directed RNA polymerase NS5]: Replicates the viral (+) and (-) RNA genome, and performs the capping of genomes in the cytoplasm (PubMed:30951555). Methylates viral RNA cap at guanine N-7 and ribose 2'-O positions. Once sufficient NS5 is expressed, binds to the cap-proximal structure and inhibits further translation of the viral genome (By similarity). Besides its role in RNA genome replication, also prevents the establishment of a cellular antiviral state by blocking the interferon-alpha/beta (IFN-alpha/beta) si
   1107..1131    -  protein_bind   attB2: mutant version of attB; recombination site for the Gateway® BP reaction BP Clonase™
   1184..1225    +  CDS            V5 tag: epitope tag from simian virus 5
   1249..1837    +  misc_feature   WPRE: woodchuck hepatitis virus posttranscriptional regulatory element
   1852..2168    +  promoter       SV40 promoter: SV40 enhancer and early promoter
   2216..2263    +  promoter       EM7 promoter: synthetic bacterial promoter&nbsp
   2282..2680    +  CDS            BSD: blasticidin S deaminase; Aspergillus terreus BSD; confers resistance to blasticidin
   2697..2765    +  CDS            nef (fragment): NEF_HV1Z2 - Experimental evidence at protein level: Swiss-Prot protein existence level 1. Extracellular Nef protein targets CD4(+) T-lymphocytes for apoptosis by interacting with CXCR4 surface receptors. From Human immunodeficiency virus type 1 group M subtype D (isolate Z2/CDC-Z34) (HIV-1).
   2767..3000    +  LTR            3' LTR (ΔU3): self-inactivating 3' long terminal repeat (LTR) from HIV-1
   3072..3193    +  polyA_signal   SV40 poly(A) signal: SV40 polyadenylation signal
   3233..3368    +  rep_origin     SV40 ori: SV40 origin of replication
   3389..3407    -  promoter       T7 promoter: promoter for bacteriophage T7 RNA polymerase
   3415..3570    +  CDS            lacZα (fragment): LacZα fragment of β-galactosidase; lacZ fragment
   3575..4003    +  rep_origin     f1 ori (sequence partly withheld): f1 bacteriophage origin of replication; arrow indicates direction of (+) strand synthesis
   4056..4160    +  promoter       AmpR promoter: bla
   4161..5021    +  CDS            AmpR: β-lactamase; bla; confers resistance to ampicillin, carbenicillin, and related antibiotics
   5192..5780    +  rep_origin     ori: high-copy-number ColE1/pMB1/pBR322/pUC origin of replication
   5963..6055    +  CDS            lacI (fragment): lac repressor; lacI; The lac repressor binds to the lac operator to inhibit transcription in E. coli. This inhibition can be relieved by adding lactose or isopropyl-β-D-thiogalactopyranoside (IPTG).
   6068..6089    +  protein_bind   CAP binding site: CAP binding activates transcription in the presence of cAMP. E. coli catabolite activator protein
   6104..6134    +  promoter       lac promoter: promoter for the E. coli lac operon
   6142..6158    +  protein_bind   lac operator: The lac repressor binds to the lac operator to inhibit transcription in E. coli. This inhibition can be relieved by adding lactose or isopropyl-β-D-thiogalactopyranoside (IPTG). lac repressor encoded by lacI
   6203..6221    +  promoter       T3 promoter: promoter for bacteriophage T3 RNA polymerase
   6249..6475    +  promoter       RSV promoter: Rous sarcoma virus enhancer/promoter
   6476..6656    +  LTR            5' LTR (truncated): truncated 5' long terminal repeat (LTR) from HIV-1
   6703..6828    +  misc_feature   HIV-1 Ψ: packaging signal of human immunodeficiency virus type 1
   6812..7175    +  CDS            HIV-1 gag (fragment): gag protein from human immunodeficiency virus 1; gag
   7321..7554    +  misc_feature   RRE: The Rev response element (RRE) of HIV-1 allows for Rev-dependent mRNA export from the nucleus to the cytoplasm.
   7931..8031    +  CDS            Rev (fragment): human immunodeficiency virus 1 (HIV-1) Rev protein; rev; enhances nuclear export of unspliced and incompletely spliced viral mRNAs
   8050..8167    +  misc_feature   cPPT/CTS: central polypurine tract and central termination sequence of HIV-1
>Addgene plasmid #120838 | pLenti6.3/NS4A-2K | addgene full sequence | sequence record 235417 | Addgene NGS Result
GCTTACATAACTTACGGTAAATGGCCCGCCTGGCTGACCGCCCAACGACCCCCGCCCATTGACGTCAATA
ATGACGTATGTTCCCATAGTAACGCCAATAGGGACTTTCCATTGACGTCAATGGGTGGAGTATTTACGGT
AAACTGCCCACTTGGCAGTACATCAAGTGTATCATATGCCAAGTACGCCCCCTATTGACGTCAATGACGG
TAAATGGCCCGCCTGGCATTATGCCCAGTACATGACCTTATGGGACTTTCCTACTTGGCAGTACATCTAC
GTATTAGTCATCGCTATTACCATGGTGATGCGGTTTTGGCAGTACATCAATGGGCGTGGATAGCGGTTTG
ACTCACGGGGATTTCCAAGTCTCCACCCCATTGACGTCAATGGGAGTTTGTTTTGGCACCAAAATCAACG
GGACTTTCCAAAATGTCGTAACAACTCCGCCCCATTGACGCAAATGGGCGGTAGGCGTGTACGGTGGGAG
GTCTATATAAGCAGAGCTCTCCCTATCAGTGATAGAGATCTCCCTATCAGTGATAGAGATCGTCGACTAG
TCCAGTGTGGTGGAATTCTGCAGATATCAACAAGTTTGTACAAAAAAGCAGGCTCCGAATTCGCCCTTAG
GAGGACAGCTATGGGAGCGGCTTTTGGAGTGATGGAAGCCCTGGGAACACTGCCAGGACACATGACAGAG
AGATTCCAGGAAGCCATTGACAACCTCGCTGTGCTCATGCGGGCAGAGACTGGAAGCAGGCCTTACAAAG
CCGCGGCGGCCCAATTGCCGGAGACCCTAGAGACCATTATGCTTTTGGGGTTGCTGGGAACAGTCTCGCT
GGGAATCTTTTTCGTCTTGATGAGGAACAAGGGCATAGGGAAGATGGGCTTTGGAATGGTGACTCTTGGG
GCCAGCGCATGGCTCATGTGGCTCTCGGAAATTGAGCCAGCCAGAATTGCATGTGTCCTCATTGTTGTGT
TCCTATTGCTGGTGGTGCTCATACCTGAGCCAGAAAAGCAAAGATCTCCCCAGGACAACCAAATGGCAAT
CATCATCATGGTAGCAGTAGGTCTTCTGGGCTTGATTACCGCCAAGGGCGAATTCGACCCAGCTTTCTTG
TACAAAGTGGTTGATATCCAGCACAGTGGCGGCCGCTCGAGTCTAGAGGGCCCGCGGTTCGAAGGTAAGC
CTATCCCTAACCCTCTCCTCGGTCTCGATTCTACGCGTACCGGTTAGTAATGATCGACAATCAACCTCTG
GATTACAAAATTTGTGAAAGATTGACTGGTATTCTTAACTATGTTGCTCCTTTTACGCTATGTGGATACG
CTGCTTTAATGCCTTTGTATCATGCTATTGCTTCCCGTATGGCTTTCATTTTCTCCTCCTTGTATAAATC
CTGGTTGCTGTCTCTTTATGAGGAGTTGTGGCCCGTTGTCAGGCAACGTGGCGTGGTGTGCACTGTGTTT
GCTGACGCAACCCCCACTGGTTGGGGCATTGCCACCACCTGTCAGCTCCTTTCCGGGACTTTCGCTTTCC
CCCTCCCTATTGCCACGGCGGAACTCATCGCCGCCTGCCTTGCCCGCTGCTGGACAGGGGCTCGGCTGTT
GGGCACTGACAATTCCGTGGTGTTGTCGGGGAAGCTGACGTCCTTTCCATGGCTGCTCGCCTGTGTTGCC
ACCTGGATTCTGCGCGGGACGTCCTTCTGCTACGTCCCTTCGGCCCTCAATCCAGCGGACCTTCCTTCCC
GCGGCCTGCTGCCGGCTCTGCGGCCTCTTCCGCGTCTTCGCCTTCGCCCTCAGACGAGTCGGATCTCCCT
TTGGGCCGCCTCCCCGCCTGGCGATGGTACCGGTGTGGAAAGTCCCCAGGCTCCCCAGCAGGCAGAAGTA
TGCAAAGCATGCATCTCAATTAGTCAGCAACCAGGTGTGGAAAGTCCCCAGGCTCCCCAGCAGGCAGAAG
TATGCAAAGCATGCATCTCAATTAGTCAGCAACCATAGTCCCGCCCCTAACTCCGCCCATCCCGCCCCTA
ACTCCGCCCAGTTCCGCCCATTCTCCGCCCCATGGCTGACTAATTTTTTTTATTTATGCAGAGGCCGAGG
CCGCCTCTGCCTCTGAGCTATTCCAGAAGTAGTGAGGAGGCTTTTTTGGAGGCCTAGGCTTTTGCAAAAA
GCTCCCGGGAGCTTGTATATCCATTTTCGGATCTGATCAGCACGTGTTGACAATTAATCATCGGCATAGT
ATATCGGCATAGTATAATACGACAAGGTGAGGAACTAAACCATGGCCAAGCCTTTGTCTCAAGAAGAATC
CACCCTCATTGAAAGAGCAACGGCTACAATCAACAGCATCCCCATCTCTGAAGACTACAGCGTCGCCAGC
GCAGCTCTCTCTAGCGACGGCCGCATCTTCACTGGTGTCAATGTATATCATTTTACTGGGGGACCTTGTG
CAGAACTCGTGGTGCTGGGCACTGCTGCTGCTGCGGCAGCTGGCAACCTGACTTGTATCGTCGCGATCGG
AAATGAGAACAGGGGCATCTTGAGCCCCTGCGGACGGTGCCGACAGGTGCTTCTCGATCTGCATCCTGGG
ATCAAAGCCATAGTGAAGGACAGTGATGGACAGCCGACGGCAGTTGGGATTCGTGAATTGCTGCCCTCTG
GTTATGTGTGGGAGGGCTAAGCACAATTCGAGCTCGGTACCTTTAAGACCAATGACTTACAAGGCAGCTG
TAGATCTTAGCCACTTTTTAAAAGAAAAGGGGGGACTGGAAGGGCTAATTCACTCCCAACGAAGACAAGA
TCTGCTTTTTGCTTGTACTGGGTCTCTCTGGTTAGACCAGATCTGAGCCTGGGAGCTCTCTGGCTAACTA
GGGAACCCACTGCTTAAGCCTCAATAAAGCTTGCCTTGAGTGCTTCAAGTAGTGTGTGCCCGTCTGTTGT
GTGACTCTGGTAACTAGAGATCCCTCAGACCCTTTTAGTCAGTGTGGAAAATCTCTAGCAGTAGTAGTTC
ATGTCATCTTATTATTCAGTATTTATAACTTGCAAAGAAATGAATATCAGAGAGTGAGAGGAACTTGTTT
ATTGCAGCTTATAATGGTTACAAATAAAGCAATAGCATCACAAATTTCACAAATAAAGCATTTTTTTCAC
TGCATTCTAGTTGTGGTTTGTCCAAACTCATCAATGTATCTTATCATGTCTGGCTCTAGCTATCCCGCCC
CTAACTCCGCCCATCCCGCCCCTAACTCCGCCCAGTTCCGCCCATTCTCCGCCCCATGGCTGACTAATTT
TTTTTATTTATGCAGAGGCCGAGGCCGCCTCGGCCTCTGAGCTATTCCAGAAGTAGTGAGGAGGCTTTTT
TGGAGGCCTAGGGACGTACCCAATTCGCCCTATAGTGAGTCGTATTACGCGCGCTCACTGGCCGTCGTTT
TACAACGTCGTGACTGGGAAAACCCTGGCGTTACCCAACTTAATCGCCTTGCAGCACATCCCCCTTTCGC
CAGCTGGCGTAATAGCGAAGAGGCCCGCACCGATCGCCCTTCCCAACAGTTGCGCAGCCTGAATGGCGAA
TGGG
[124 nt withheld, positions 3575-3698]
C
[91 nt withheld, positions 3700-3790]
A
[49 nt withheld, positions 3792-3840]
CCTTTGACGTTGGAGTCCACGTTCTTT
[37 nt withheld, positions 3868-3904]
ACCCTATCTCGGTCTATTCTTTTGATTTATAAGGGATTTTGCCGATTTCGGCCTATTGGTTAAAAAATGA
GCTGATTTAACAAAAATTTAACGCGAATTTTAACAAAATATTAACGCTTACAATTTAGGTGGCACTTTTC
GGGGAAATGTGCGCGGAACCCCTATTTGTTTATTTTTCTAAATACATTCAAATATGTATCCGCTCATGAG
ACAATAACCCTGATAAATGCTTCAATAATATTGAAAAAGGAAGAGTATGAGTATTCAACATTTCCGTGTC
GCCCTTATTCCCTTTTTTGCGGCATTTTGCCTTCCTGTTTTTGCTCACCCAGAAACGCTGGTGAAAGTAA
AAGATGCTGAAGATCAGTTGGGTGCACGAGTGGGTTACATCGAACTGGATCTCAACAGCGGTAAGATCCT
TGAGAGTTTTCGCCCCGAAGAACGTTTTCCAATGATGAGCACTTTTAAAGTTCTGCTATGTGGCGCGGTA
TTATCCCGTATTGACGCCGGGCAAGAGCAACTCGGTCGCCGCATACACTATTCTCAGAATGACTTGGTTG
AGTACTCACCAGTCACAGAAAAGCATCTTACGGATGGCATGACAGTAAGAGAATTATGCAGTGCTGCCAT
AACCATGAGTGATAACACTGCGGCCAACTTACTTCTGACAACGATCGGAGGACCGAAGGAGCTAACCGCT
TTTTTGCACAACATGGGGGATCATGTAACTCGCCTTGATCGTTGGGAACCGGAGCTGAATGAAGCCATAC
CAAACGACGAGCGTGACACCACGATGCCTGTAGCAATGGCAACAACGTTGCGCAAACTATTAACTGGCGA
ACTACTTACTCTAGCTTCCCGGCAACAATTAATAGACTGGATGGAGGCGGATAAAGTTGCAGGACCACTT
CTGCGCTCGGCCCTTCCGGCTGGCTGGTTTATTGCTGATAAATCTGGAGCCGGTGAGCGTGGGTCTCGCG
GTATCATTGCAGCACTGGGGCCAGATGGTAAGCCCTCCCGTATCGTAGTTATCTACACGACGGGGAGTCA
GGCAACTATGGATGAACGAAATAGACAGATCGCTGAGATAGGTGCCTCACTGATTAAGCATTGGTAACTG
TCAGACCAAGTTTACTCATATATACTTTAGATTGATTTAAAACTTCATTTTTAATTTAAAAGGATCTAGG
TGAAGATCCTTTTTGATAATCTCATGACCAAAATCCCTTAACGTGAGTTTTCGTTCCACTGAGCGTCAGA
CCCCGTAGAAAAGATCAAAGGATCTTCTTGAGATCCTTTTTTTCTGCGCGTAATCTGCTGCTTGCAAACA
AAAAAACCACCGCTACCAGCGGTGGTTTGTTTGCCGGATCAAGAGCTACCAACTCTTTTTCCGAAGGTAA
CTGGCTTCAGCAGAGCGCAGATACCAAATACTGTTCTTCTAGTGTAGCCGTAGTTAGGCCACCACTTCAA
GAACTCTGTAGCACCGCCTACATACCTCGCTCTGCTAATCCTGTTACCAGTGGCTGCTGCCAGTGGCGAT
AAGTCGTGTCTTACCGGGTTGGACTCAAGACGATAGTTACCGGATAAGGCGCAGCGGTCGGGCTGAACGG
GGGGTTCGTGCACACAGCCCAGCTTGGAGCGAACGACCTACACCGAACTGAGATACCTACAGCGTGAGCT
ATGAGAAAGCGCCACGCTTCCCGAAGGGAGAAAGGCGGACAGGTATCCGGTAAGCGGCAGGGTCGGAACA
GGAGAGCGCACGAGGGAGCTTCCAGGGGGAAACGCCTGGTATCTTTATAGTCCTGTCGGGTTTCGCCACC
TCTGACTTGAGCGTCGATTTTTGTGATGCTCGTCAGGGGGGCGGAGCCTATGGAAAAACGCCAGCAACGC
GGCCTTTTTACGGTTCCTGGCCTTTTGCTGGCCTTTTGCTCACATGTTCTTTCCTGCGTTATCCCCTGAT
TCTGTGGATAACCGTATTACCGCCTTTGAGTGAGCTGATACCGCTCGCCGCAGCCGAACGACCGAGCGCA
GCGAGTCAGTGAGCGAGGAAGCGGAAGAGCGCCCAATACGCAAACCGCCTCTCCCCGCGCGTTGGCCGAT
TCATTAATGCAGCTGGCACGACAGGTTTCCCGACTGGAAAGCGGGCAGTGAGCGCAACGCAATTAATGTG
AGTTAGCTCACTCATTAGGCACCCCAGGCTTTACACTTTATGCTTCCGGCTCGTATGTTGTGTGGAATTG
TGAGCGGATAACAATTTCACACAGGAAACAGCTATGACCATGATTACGCCAAGCGCGCAATTAACCCTCA
CTAAAGGGAACAAAAGCTGGAGCTGCAAGCTTAATGTAGTCTTATGCAATACTCTTGTAGTCTTGCAACA
TGGTAACGATGAGTTAGCAACATGCCTTACAAGGAGAGAAAAAGCACCGTGCATGCCGATTGGTGGAAGT
AAGGTGGTACGATCGTGCCTTATTAGGAAGGCAACAGACGGGTCTGACATGGATTGGACGAACCACTGAA
TTGCCGCATTGCAGAGATATTGTATTTAAGTGCCTAGCTCGATACATAAACGGGTCTCTCTGGTTAGACC
AGATCTGAGCCTGGGAGCTCTCTGGCTAACTAGGGAACCCACTGCTTAAGCCTCAATAAAGCTTGCCTTG
AGTGCTTCAAGTAGTGTGTGCCCGTCTGTTGTGTGACTCTGGTAACTAGAGATCCCTCAGACCCTTTTAG
TCAGTGTGGAAAATCTCTAGCAGTGGCGCCCGAACAGGGACTTGAAAGCGAAAGGGAAACCAGAGGAGCT
CTCTCGACGCAGGACTCGGCTTGCTGAAGCGCGCACGGCAAGAGGCGAGGGGCGGCGACTGGTGAGTACG
CCAAAAATTTTGACTAGCGGAGGCTAGAAGGAGAGAGATGGGTGCGAGAGCGTCAGTATTAAGCGGGGGA
GAATTAGATCGCGATGGGAAAAAATTCGGTTAAGGCCAGGGGGAAAGAAAAAATATAAATTAAAACATAT
AGTATGGGCAAGCAGGGAGCTAGAACGATTCGCAGTTAATCCTGGCCTGTTAGAAACATCAGAAGGCTGT
AGACAAATACTGGGACAGCTACAACCATCCCTTCAGACAGGATCAGAAGAACTTAGATCATTATATAATA
CAGTAGCAACCCTCTATTGTGTGCATCAAAGGATAGAGATAAAAGACACCAAGGAAGCTTTAGACAAGAT
AGAGGAAGAGCAAAACAAAAGTAAGACCACCGCACAGCAAGCGGCCGCTGATCTTCAGACCTGGAGGAGG
AGATATGAGGGACAATTGGAGAAGTGAATTATATAAATATAAAGTAGTAAAAATTGAACCATTAGGAGTA
GCACCCACCAAGGCAAAGAGAAGAGTGGTGCAGAGAGAAAAAAGAGCAGTGGGAATAGGAGCTTTGTTCC
TTGGGTTCTTGGGAGCAGCAGGAAGCACTATGGGCGCAGCGTCAATGACGCTGACGGTACAGGCCAGACA
ATTATTGTCTGGTATAGTGCAGCAGCAGAACAATTTGCTGAGGGCTATTGAGGCGCAACAGCATCTGTTG
CAACTCACAGTCTGGGGCATCAAGCAGCTCCAGGCAAGAATCCTGGCTGTGGAAAGATACCTAAAGGATC
AACAGCTCCTGGGGATTTGGGGTTGCTCTGGAAAACTCATTTGCACCACTGCTGTGCCTTGGAATGCTAG
TTGGAGTAATAAATCTCTGGAACAGATTTGGAATCACACGACCTGGATGGAGTGGGACAGAGAAATTAAC
AATTACACAAGCTTAATACACTCCTTAATTGAAGAATCGCAAAACCAGCAAGAAAAGAATGAACAAGAAT
TATTGGAATTAGATAAATGGGCAAGTTTGTGGAATTGGTTTAACATAACAAATTGGCTGTGGTATATAAA
ATTATTCATAATGATAGTAGGAGGCTTGGTAGGTTTAAGAATAGTTTTTGCTGTACTTTCTATAGTGAAT
AGAGTTAGGCAGGGATATTCACCATTATCGTTTCAGACCCACCTCCCAACCCCGAGGGGACCCGACAGGC
CCGAAGGAATAGAAGAAGAAGGTGGAGAGAGAGACAGAGACAGATCCATTCGATTAGTGAACGGATCTCG
ACGGTATCGGTTAACTTTTAAAAGAAAAGGGGGGATTGGGGGGTACAGTGCAGGGGAAAGAATAGTAGAC
ATAATAGCAACAGACATACAAACTAAAGAATTACAAAAACAAATTACAAAAATTCAAAATTTTATCGATA
AGCTTGGGAGTTCC
